Addgene plasmid #116129: pHAGE-BRAF-A404Cfs*9
Purpose: Lentiviral expression of BRAF A404Cfs*9
Depositing lab: Gordon Mills & Kenneth Scott. Depositing organization: Baylor College of Medicine. Publication: Systematic Functional Annotation of Somatic Mutations in Cancer. Ng PK, Li J, Jeong KJ, Shao S, Chen H, Tsang YH, Sengupta S, Wang Z, Bhavana VH, Tran R, Soewito S, Minussi DC, Moreno D, Kong K, Dogruluk T, Lu H, Gao J, Tokheim C, Zhou DC, Johnson AM, Zeng J, Ip CKM, Ju Z, Wester M, Yu S, Li Y, Vellano CP, Schultz N, Karchin R, Ding L, Lu Y, Cheung LWT, Chen K, Shaw KR, Meric-Bernstam F, Scott KL, Yi S, Sahni N, Liang H, Mills GB. Cancer Cell. 2018 Mar 12;33(3):450-462.e10. doi: 10.1016/j.ccell.2018.01.021. PubMed 29533785.
Backbone
  Vector backbone: pHAGE
  Vector type: Lentiviral
Growth in bacteria
  Bacterial resistance: Ampicillin, 100 μg/mL
  Growth temperature: 37°C
  Growth strain: Stbl3
  Copy number: High Copy
Gene/Insert
  Gene/Insert name: BRAF
  Species: H. sapiens (human)
  Mutation: A404Cfs*9
  Entrez Gene: BRAF (a.k.a. B-RAF1, B-raf, BRAF-1, BRAF1, NS7, RAFB1)
  Cloning method: Gateway Cloning
Terms and licenses: Academic/Nonprofit Terms; Industry Terms: Not Available to Industry
How to cite: pHAGE-BRAF-A404Cfs*9 was a gift from Gordon Mills & Kenneth Scott (Addgene plasmid # 116129 ; http://n2t.net/addgene:116129 ; RRID:Addgene_116129)
