[The description below was written by a language model from this plasmid's Addgene catalogue record and pLannotate feature annotations shown in this document.]
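Description:
pHAGE-BRAF-A404Cfs*9 is an HIV-1-derived lentiviral expression plasmid built on the pHAGE backbone, carrying a frameshift mutant of the human BRAF kinase gene. In bacteria it is maintained through a high-copy ColE1/pUC-type origin and selected with ampicillin via the β-lactamase gene. The viral portion comprises a truncated 5' LTR, the Ψ packaging signal with an adjoining gag fragment, the Rev response element for Rev-dependent nuclear export of the genomic RNA, the cPPT/CTS element, and a self-inactivating ΔU3 3' LTR. This arrangement allows packaging into replication-incompetent particles when helper functions are supplied in trans.

Between the LTRs, the constitutive human EF-1α promoter drives the BRAF open reading frame, which was introduced by Gateway cloning and is flanked by attB1 and attB2 sites. The annotation detects the BRAF coding sequence as two slightly overlapping fragments meeting at about the position of the mutation. This is consistent with the A404Cfs*9 frameshift, which by standard nomenclature changes alanine 404 to cysteine and terminates translation nine codons into the new frame. The predicted product is therefore a truncated protein, although downstream BRAF sequence remains in the insert. A V5 epitope tag is annotated downstream of attB2, but the premature stop should prevent it from being fused to the mutant protein. An EMCV IRES followed by a puromycin N-acetyltransferase gene allows selection of transduced mammalian cells from the same transcript, and a WPRE enhances expression. The plasmid is intended for lentiviral expression of this BRAF variant and was deposited in connection with a systematic functional annotation of somatic cancer mutations.
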