Features (pLannotate 1.2.2; 31 found; start..end, strand, type, name):
    377..634     +  LTR            5' LTR (truncated): truncated 5' long terminal repeat (LTR) from HIV-1
    681..806     +  misc_feature   HIV-1 Ψ: packaging signal of human immunodeficiency virus type 1
    790..1128    +  CDS            HIV-1 gag (fragment): gag protein from human immunodeficiency virus 1; gag
   1303..1536    +  misc_feature   RRE: The Rev response element (RRE) of HIV-1 allows for Rev-dependent mRNA export from the nucleus to the cytoplasm.
   1913..2013    +  CDS            Rev (fragment): human immunodeficiency virus 1 (HIV-1) Rev protein; rev; enhances nuclear export of unspliced and incompletely spliced viral mRNAs
   2058..2175    +  misc_feature   cPPT/CTS: central polypurine tract and central termination sequence of HIV-1
   2223..3401    +  promoter       EF-1α promoter: strong constitutive promoter for human elongation factor EF-1α
   3422..3442    +  protein_bind   attB1: mutant version of attB; core recombination site for the Gateway® BP reaction BP Clonase™
   3448..4656    +  CDS            BRAF (fragment): BRAF_HUMAN - Also known as BRAF1, RAFB1. Experimental evidence at protein level: Swiss-Prot protein existence level 1. Protein kinase involved in the transduction of mitogenic signals from the cell membrane to the nucleus (Probable). Phosphorylates MAP2K1, and thereby activates the MAP kinase signal transduction pathway (PubMed:21441910, PubMed:29433126). May play a role in the postsynaptic responses of hippocampal neurons (PubMed:1508179). From Homo sapiens (Human).
   4652..5746    +  CDS            BRAF (fragment): BRAF_HUMAN - Also known as BRAF1, RAFB1. Experimental evidence at protein level: Swiss-Prot protein existence level 1. Protein kinase involved in the transduction of mitogenic signals from the cell membrane to the nucleus (Probable). Phosphorylates MAP2K1, and thereby activates the MAP kinase signal transduction pathway (PubMed:21441910, PubMed:29433126). May play a role in the postsynaptic responses of hippocampal neurons (PubMed:1508179). From Homo sapiens (Human).
   5751..5775    -  protein_bind   attB2: mutant version of attB; recombination site for the Gateway® BP reaction BP Clonase™
   5783..5801    +  promoter       T3 promoter: promoter for bacteriophage T3 RNA polymerase
   5827..5845    -  promoter       T7 promoter: promoter for bacteriophage T7 RNA polymerase
   5851..5869    -  protein_bind   attB4 (fragment): mutant version of attB; core recombination site for the Gateway® BP reaction BP Clonase™
   5925..5966    +  CDS            V5 tag: epitope tag from simian virus 5
   6092..6554    +  misc_feature   IRES: internal ribosome entry site (IRES) of the encephalomyocarditis virus (EMCV)
   6568..7165    +  CDS            PuroR (fragment): puromycin N-acetyltransferase; pac from Streptomyces; confers resistance to puromycin
   7181..7769    +  misc_feature   WPRE: woodchuck hepatitis virus posttranscriptional regulatory element
   7777..7842    +  CDS            nef (fragment): NEF_HV1Z2 - Experimental evidence at protein level: Swiss-Prot protein existence level 1. Extracellular Nef protein targets CD4(+) T-lymphocytes for apoptosis by interacting with CXCR4 surface receptors. From Human immunodeficiency virus type 1 group M subtype D (isolate Z2/CDC-Z34) (HIV-1).
   7844..8077    +  LTR            3' LTR (ΔU3): self-inactivating 3' long terminal repeat (LTR) from HIV-1
   8282..8386    +  promoter       AmpR promoter: bla
   8387..9247    +  CDS            AmpR: β-lactamase; bla; confers resistance to ampicillin, carbenicillin, and related antibiotics
   9418..10006   +  rep_origin     ori: high-copy-number ColE1/pMB1/pBR322/pUC origin of replication
  10189..10243   +  CDS            lacI (fragment): lac repressor; lacI; The lac repressor binds to the lac operator to inhibit transcription in E. coli. This inhibition can be relieved by adding lactose or isopropyl-β-D-thiogalactopyranoside (IPTG).
  10249..10342   +  rep_origin     SV40 ori (fragment): SV40 origin of replication
  10367..10404   +  CDS            lacI (fragment): lac repressor; lacI; The lac repressor binds to the lac operator to inhibit transcription in E. coli. This inhibition can be relieved by adding lactose or isopropyl-β-D-thiogalactopyranoside (IPTG).
  10417..10438   +  protein_bind   CAP binding site: CAP binding activates transcription in the presence of cAMP. E. coli catabolite activator protein
  10453..10483   +  promoter       lac promoter: promoter for the E. coli lac operon
  10487..10509   +  protein_bind   lac operator (fragment): The lac repressor binds to the lac operator to inhibit transcription in E. coli. This inhibition can be relieved by adding lactose or isopropyl-β-D-thiogalactopyranoside (IPTG). lac repressor encoded by lacI
  10541..10624   +  polyA_signal   SV40 poly(A) signal (fragment): SV40 polyadenylation signal
  10791..329     +  CDS            nef (fragment) (across the origin): NEF_HV1BR - Experimental evidence at protein level: Swiss-Prot protein existence level 1. Extracellular Nef protein targets CD4(+) T-lymphocytes for apoptosis by interacting with CXCR4 surface receptors (PubMed:14990729). From Human immunodeficiency virus type 1 group M subtype B (isolate BRU/LAI) (HIV-1).
>Addgene plasmid #116129 | pHAGE-BRAF-A404Cfs*9 | addgene full sequence | sequence record 240879 | Addgene NGS Result
TGGAAGGGCTAATTCACTCCCAAAGAAGACAAGATATCCTTGATCTGTGGATCTACCACACACAAGGCTA
CTTCCCTGATTAGCAGAACTACACACCAGGGCCAGGGGTCAGATATCCACTGACCTTTGGATGGTGCTAC
AAGCTAGTACCAGTTGAGCCAGATAAGGTAGAAGAGGCCAATAAAGGAGAGAACACCAGCTTGTTACACC
CTGTGAGCCTGCATGGGATGGATGACCCGGAGAGAGAAGTGTTAGAGTGGAGGTTTGACAGCCGCCTAGC
ATTTCATCACGTGGCCCGAGAGCTGCATCCGGAGTACTTCAAGAACTGCTGATATCGAGCTTGCTACAAG
GGACTTTCCGCTGGGGACTTTCCAGGGAGGCGTGGCCTGGGCGGGACTGGGGAGTGGCGAGCCCTCAGAT
CCTGCATATAAGCAGCTGCTTTTTGCCTGTACTGGGTCTCTCTGGTTAGACCAGATCTGAGCCTGGGAGC
TCTCTGGCTAACTAGGGAACCCACTGCTTAAGCCTCAATAAAGCTTGCCTTGAGTGCTTCAAGTAGTGTG
TGCCCGTCTGTTGTGTGACTCTGGTAACTAGAGATCCCTCAGACCCTTTTAGTCAGTGTGGAAAATCTCT
AGCAGTGGCGCCCGAACAGGGACTTGAAAGCGAAAGGGAAACCAGAGGAGCTCTCTCGACGCAGGACTCG
GCTTGCTGAAGCGCGCACGGCAAGAGGCGAGGGGCGGCGACTGGTGAGTACGCCAAAAATTTTGACTAGC
GGAGGCTAGAAGGAGAGAGATGGGTGCGAGAGCGTCAGTATTAAGCGGGGGAGAATTAGATCGCGATGGG
AAAAAATTCGGTTAAGGCCAGGGGGAAAGAAAAAATATAAATTAAAACATATAGTATGGGCAAGCAGGGA
GCTAGAACGATTCGCAGTTAATCCTGGCCTGTTAGAAACATCAGAAGGCTGTAGACAAATACTGGGACAG
CTACAACCATCCCTTCAGACAGGATCAGAAGAACTTAGATCATTATATAATACAGTAGCAACCCTCTATT
GTGTGCATCAAAGGATAGAGATAAAAGACACCAAGGAAGCTTTAGACAAGATAGAGGAAGAGCAAAACAA
AAGTAAGACCACCGCACAGCAAGCGGCCGGCCGCTGATCTTCAGACCTGGAGGAGGAGATATGAGGGACA
ATTGGAGAAGTGAATTATATAAATATAAAGTAGTAAAAATTGAACCATTAGGAGTAGCACCCACCAAGGC
AAAGAGAAGAGTGGTGCAGAGAGAAAAAAGAGCAGTGGGAATAGGAGCTTTGTTCCTTGGGTTCTTGGGA
GCAGCAGGAAGCACTATGGGCGCAGCGTCAATGACGCTGACGGTACAGGCCAGACAATTATTGTCTGGTA
TAGTGCAGCAGCAGAACAATTTGCTGAGGGCTATTGAGGCGCAACAGCATCTGTTGCAACTCACAGTCTG
GGGCATCAAGCAGCTCCAGGCAAGAATCCTGGCTGTGGAAAGATACCTAAAGGATCAACAGCTCCTGGGG
ATTTGGGGTTGCTCTGGAAAACTCATTTGCACCACTGCTGTGCCTTGGAATGCTAGTTGGAGTAATAAAT
CTCTGGAACAGATTTGGAATCACACGACCTGGATGGAGTGGGACAGAGAAATTAACAATTACACAAGCTT
AATACACTCCTTAATTGAAGAATCGCAAAACCAGCAAGAAAAGAATGAACAAGAATTATTGGAATTAGAT
AAATGGGCAAGTTTGTGGAATTGGTTTAACATAACAAATTGGCTGTGGTATATAAAATTATTCATAATGA
TAGTAGGAGGCTTGGTAGGTTTAAGAATAGTTTTTGCTGTACTTTCTATAGTGAATAGAGTTAGGCAGGG
ATATTCACCATTATCGTTTCAGACCCACCTCCCAACCCCGAGGGGACCCGACAGGCCCGAAGGAATAGAA
GAAGAAGGTGGAGAGAGAGACAGAGACAGATCCATTCGATTAGTGAACGGATCTCGACGGTATCGCCGAA
TTCACAAATGGCAGTATTCATCCACAATTTTAAAAGAAAAGGGGGGATTGGGGGGTACAGTGCAGGGGAA
AGAATAGTAGACATAATAGCAACAGACATACAAACTAAAGAATTACAAAAACAAATTACAAAAATTCAAA
ATTTTCGGGTTTATTACAGGGACAGCAGAGATCCAGTTTGGACTAGTCGTGAGGCTCCGGTGCCCGTCAG
TGGGCAGAGCGCACATCGCCCACAGTCCCCGAGAAGTTGGGGGGAGGGGTCGGCAATTGAACCGGTGCCT
AGAGAAGGTGGCGCGGGGTAAACTGGGAAAGTGATGTCGTGTACTGGCTCCGCCTTTTTCCCGAGGGTGG
GGGAGAACCGTATATAAGTGCAGTAGTCGCCGTGAACGTTCTTTTTCGCAACGGGTTTGCCGCCAGAACA
CAGGTAAGTGCCGTGTGTGGTTCCCGCGGGCCTGGCCTCTTTACGGGTTATGGCCCTTGCGTGCCTTGAA
TTACTTCCACCTGGCTGCAGTACGTGATTCTTGATCCCGAGCTTCGGGTTGGAAGTGGGTGGGAGAGTTC
GAGGCCTTGCGCTTAAGGAGCCCCTTCGCCTCGTGCTTGAGTTGAGGCCTGGCCTGGGCGCTGGGGCCGC
CGCGTGCGAATCTGGTGGCACCTTCGCGCCTGTCTCGCTGCTTTCGATAAGTCTCTAGCCATTTAAAATT
TTTGATGACCTGCTGCGACGCTTTTTTTCTGGCAAGATAGTCTTGTAAATGCGGGCCAAGATCTGCACAC
TGGTATTTCGGTTTTTGGGGCCGCGGGCGGCGACGGGGCCCGTGCGTCCCAGCGCACATGTTCGGCGAGG
CGGGGCCTGCGAGCGCGGCCACCGAGAATCGGACGGGGGTAGTCTCAAGCTGGCCGGCCTGCTCTGGTGC
CTGGCCTCGCGCCGCCGTGTATCGCCCCGCCCTGGGCGGCAAGGCTGGCCCGGTCGGCACCAGTTGCGTG
AGCGGAAAGATGGCCGCTTCCCGGCCCTGCTGCAGGGAGCTCAAAATGGAGGACGCGGCGCTCGGGAGAG
CGGGCGGGTGAGTCACCCACACAAAGGAAAAGGGCCTTTCCGTCCTCAGCCGTCGCTTCATGTGACTCCA
CGGAGTACCGGGCGCCGTCCAGGCACCTCGATTAGTTCTCGAGCTTTTGGAGTACGTCGTCTTTAGGTTG
GGGGGAGGGGTTTTATGCGATGGAGTTTCCCCACACTGAGTGGGTGGAGACTGAAGTTAGGCCAGCTTGG
CACTTGATGTAATTCTCCTTGGAATTTGCCCTTTTTGAGTTTGGATCTTGGTTCATTCTCAAGCCTCAGA
CAGTGGTTCAAAGTTTTTTTCTTCCATTTCAGGTGTCGTGAAGCGGCCCTGCAGATATCAACAAGTTTGT
ACAAAAAAGCAGGCACCATGGCGGCGCTGAGCGGTGGCGGTGGTGGCGGCGCGGAGCCGGGCCAGGCTCT
GTTCAACGGGGACATGGAGCCCGAGGCCGGCGCCGGCGCCGGCGCCGCGGCCTCTTCGGCTGCGGACCCT
GCCATTCCGGAGGAGGTGTGGAATATCAAACAAATGATTAAGTTGACACAGGAACATATAGAGGCCCTAT
TGGACAAATTTGGTGGGGAGCATAATCCACCATCAATATATCTGGAGGCCTATGAAGAATACACCAGCAA
GCTAGATGCACTCCAACAAAGAGAACAACAGTTATTGGAATCTCTGGGGAACGGAACTGATTTTTCTGTT
TCTAGCTCTGCATCAATGGATACCGTTACATCTTCTTCCTCTTCTAGCCTTTCAGTGCTACCTTCATCTC
TTTCAGTTTTTCAAAATCCCACAGATGTGGCACGGAGCAACCCCAAGTCACCACAAAAACCTATCGTTAG
AGTCTTCCTGCCCAACAAACAGAGGACAGTGGTACCTGCAAGGTGTGGAGTTACAGTCCGAGACAGTCTA
AAGAAAGCACTGATGATGAGAGGTCTAATCCCAGAGTGCTGTGCTGTTTACAGAATTCAGGATGGAGAGA
AGAAACCAATTGGTTGGGACACTGATATTTCCTGGCTTACTGGAGAAGAATTGCATGTGGAAGTGTTGGA
GAATGTTCCACTTACAACACACAACTTTGTACGAAAAACGTTTTTCACCTTAGCATTTTGTGACTTTTGT
CGAAAGCTGCTTTTCCAGGGTTTCCGCTGTCAAACATGTGGTTATAAATTTCACCAGCGTTGTAGTACAG
AAGTTCCACTGATGTGTGTTAATTATGACCAACTTGATTTGCTGTTTGTCTCCAAGTTCTTTGAACACCA
CCCAATACCACAGGAAGAGGCGTCCTTAGCAGAGACTGCCCTAACATCTGGATCATCCCCTTCCGCACCC
GCCTCGGACTCTATTGGGCCCCAAATTCTCACCAGTCCGTCTCCTTCAAAATCCATTCCAATTCCACAGC
CCTTCCGACCAGCAGATGAAGATCATCGAAATCAATTTGGGCAACGAGACCGATCCTCATCAGCTCCCAA
TGTGCATATAAACACAATAGAACCTGTCAATATTGATGACTTGATTAGAGACCAAGGATTTCGTGGTGAT
GGAGGATCAACCACAGGTTTGTCTGCTACCCCCCCCTGCCTCATTACCTGGCTCACTAACTAACGTGAAA
GCCTTACAGAAATCTCCAGGACCTCAGCGAGAAAGGAAGTCATCTTCATCCTCAGAAGACAGGAATCGAA
TGAAAACACTTGGTAGACGGGACTCGAGTGATGATTGGGAGATTCCTGATGGGCAGATTACAGTGGGACA
AAGAATTGGATCTGGATCATTTGGAACAGTCTACAAGGGAAAGTGGCATGGTGATGTGGCAGTGAAAATG
TTGAATGTGACAGCACCTACACCTCAGCAGTTACAAGCCTTCAAAAATGAAGTAGGAGTACTCAGGAAAA
CACGACATGTGAATATCCTACTCTTCATGGGCTATTCCACAAAGCCACAACTGGCTATTGTTACCCAGTG
GTGTGAGGGCTCCAGCTTGTATCACCATCTCCATATCATTGAGACCAAATTTGAGATGATCAAACTTATA
GATATTGCACGACAGACTGCACAGGGCATGGATTACTTACACGCCAAGTCAATCATCCACAGAGACCTCA
AGAGTAATAATATATTTCTTCATGAAGACCTCACAGTAAAAATAGGTGATTTTGGTCTAGCTACAGTGAA
ATCTCGATGGAGTGGGTCCCATCAGTTTGAACAGTTGTCTGGATCCATTTTGTGGATGGCACCAGAAGTC
ATCAGAATGCAAGATAAAAATCCATACAGCTTTCAGTCAGATGTATATGCATTTGGAATTGTTCTGTATG
AATTGATGACTGGACAGTTACCTTATTCAAACATCAACAACAGGGACCAGATAATTTTTATGGTGGGACG
AGGATACCTGTCTCCAGATCTCAGTAAGGTACGGAGTAACTGTCCAAAAGCCATGAAGAGATTAATGGCA
GAGTGCCTCAAAAAGAAAAGAGATGAGAGACCACTCTTTCCCCAAATTCTCGCCTCTATTGAGCTGCTGG
CCCGCTCATTGCCAAAAATTCACCGCAGTGCATCAGAACCCTCCTTGAATCGGGCTGGTTTCCAAACAGA
GGATTTTAGTCTATATGCTTGTGCTTCTCCAAAAACACCCATCCAGGCAGGGGGATATGGTGCGTTTCCT
GTCCACTAGAACCCAGCTTTCTTGTACAAAGTGGTGATATCCAATTAACCCTCACTAAAGGGTAAGATTA
GAAGTTAATGAAGAACCCTATAGTGAGTCGTATTACCACCCAACTTTTCTATACAAAGTGGTTGATATCC
AGCACAGTGGCGGCCGCTCGAGTCTAGAGGGCCCGCGGTTCGAAGGTAAGCCTATCCCTAACCCTCTCCT
CGGTCTCGATTCTACGCGTACCGGTTAGTAATGAGATCCCTCCCCCCCCCCTAACGTTACTGGCCGAAGC
CGCTTGGAATAAGGCCGGTGTGCGTTTGTCTATATGTTATTTTCCACCATATTGCCGTCTTTTGGCAATG
TGAGGGCCCGGAAACCTGGCCCTGTCTTCTTGACGAGCATTCCTAGGGGTCTTTCCCCTCTCGCCAAAGG
AATGCAAGGTCTGTTGAATGTCGTGAAGGAAGCAGTTCCTCTGGAAGCTTCTTGAAGACAAACAACGTCT
GTAGCGACCCTTTGCAGGCAGCGGAACCCCCCACCTGGCGACAGGTGCCTCTGCGGCCAAAAGCCACGTG
TATAAGATACACCTGCAAAGGCGGCACAACCCCAGTGCCACGTTGTGAGTTGGATAGTTGTGGAAAGAGT
CAAATGGCTCTCCTCAAGCGTATTCAACAAGGGGCTGAAGGATGCCCAGAAGGTACCCCATTGTATGGGA
TCTGATCTGGGGCCTCGGTGCACATGCTTTACATGTGTTTAGTCGAGGTTAAAAAAACGTCTAGGCCCCC
CGAACCACGGGGACGTGGTTTTCCTTTGAAAAACACGATGATAATATGGCCACACATATGACCGAGTACA
AGCCCACGGTGCGCCTCGCCACCCGCGACGACGTCCCCAGGGCCGTACGCACCCTCGCCGCCGCGTTCGC
CGACTACCCCGCCACGCGCCACACCGTCGATCCGGACCGCCACATCGAGCGGGTCACCGAGCTGCAAGAA
CTCTTCCTCACGCGCGTCGGGCTCGACATCGGCAAGGTGTGGGTCGCGGACGACGGCGCCGCGGTGGCGG
TCTGGACCACGCCGGAGAGCGTCGAAGCGGGGGCGGTGTTCGCCGAGATCGGCCCGCGCATGGCCGAGTT
GAGCGGTTCCCGGCTGGCCGCGCAGCAACAGATGGAAGGCCTCCTGGCGCCGCACCGGCCCAAGGAGCCC
GCGTGGTTCCTGGCCACCGTCGGCGTCTCGCCCGACCACCAGGGCAAGGGTCTGGGCAGCGCCGTCGTGC
TCCCCGGAGTGGAGGCGGCCGAGCGCGCCGGGGTGCCCGCCTTCCTGGAGACCTCCGCGCCCCGCAACCT
CCCCTTCTACGAGCGGCTCGGCTTCACCGTCACCGCCGACGTCGAGGTGCCCGAAGGACCGCGCACCTGG
TGCATGACCCGCAAGCCCGGTGCCTAAATCGATAGATCCTAATCAACCTCTGGATTACAAAATTTGTGAA
AGATTGACTGGTATTCTTAACTATGTTGCTCCTTTTACGCTATGTGGATACGCTGCTTTAATGCCTTTGT
ATCATGCTATTGCTTCCCGTATGGCTTTCATTTTCTCCTCCTTGTATAAATCCTGGTTGCTGTCTCTTTA
TGAGGAGTTGTGGCCCGTTGTCAGGCAACGTGGCGTGGTGTGCACTGTGTTTGCTGACGCAACCCCCACT
GGTTGGGGCATTGCCACCACCTGTCAGCTCCTTTCCGGGACTTTCGCTTTCCCCCTCCCTATTGCCACGG
CGGAACTCATCGCCGCCTGCCTTGCCCGCTGCTGGACAGGGGCTCGGCTGTTGGGCACTGACAATTCCGT
GGTGTTGTCGGGGAAATCATCGTCCTTTCCTTGGCTGCTCGCCTGTGTTGCCACCTGGATTCTGCGCGGG
ACGTCCTTCTGCTACGTCCCTTCGGCCCTCAATCCAGCGGACCTTCCTTCCCGCGGCCTGCTGCCGGCTC
TGCGGCCTCTTCCGCGTCTTCGCCTTCGCCCTCAGACGAGTCGGATCTCCCTTTGGGCCGCCTCCCCGCC
TGAGATCCTTTAAGACCAATGACTTACAAGGCAGCTGTAGATCTTAGCCACTTTTTAAAAGAAAAGGGGG
GACTGGAAGGGCTAATTCACTCCCAACGAAGACAAGATCTGCTTTTTGCTTGTACTGGGTCTCTCTGGTT
AGACCAGATCTGAGCCTGGGAGCTCTCTGGCTAACTAGGGAACCCACTGCTTAAGCCTCAATAAAGCTTG
CCTTGAGTGCTTCAAGTAGTGTGTGCCCGTCTGTTGTGTGACTCTGGTAACTAGAGATCCCTCAGACCCT
TTTAGTCAGTGTGGAAAATCTCTAGCAGTAGTAGTTCATGTCATCTTATTATTCAGTATTTATAACTTGC
AAAGAAATGAATATCAGAGAGTGAGAGGCCCGGGTTAATTAAGGAAAGGGCTAGATCATTCTTGAAGACG
AAAGGGCCTCGTGATACGCCTATTTTTATAGGTTAATGTCATGATAATAATGGTTTCTTAGACGTCAGGT
GGCACTTTTCGGGGAAATGTGCGCGGAACCCCTATTTGTTTATTTTTCTAAATACATTCAAATATGTATC
CGCTCATGAGACAATAACCCTGATAAATGCTTCAATAATATTGAAAAAGGAAGAGTATGAGTATTCAACA
TTTCCGTGTCGCCCTTATTCCCTTTTTTGCGGCATTTTGCCTTCCTGTTTTTGCTCACCCAGAAACGCTG
GTGAAAGTAAAAGATGCTGAAGATCAGTTGGGTGCACGAGTGGGTTACATCGAACTGGATCTCAACAGCG
GTAAGATCCTTGAGAGTTTTCGCCCCGAAGAACGTTTTCCAATGATGAGCACTTTTAAAGTTCTGCTATG
TGGCGCGGTATTATCCCGTGTTGACGCCGGGCAAGAGCAACTCGGTCGCCGCATACACTATTCTCAGAAT
GACTTGGTTGAGTACTCACCAGTCACAGAAAAGCATCTTACGGATGGCATGACAGTAAGAGAATTATGCA
GTGCTGCCATAACCATGAGTGATAACACTGCGGCCAACTTACTTCTGACAACGATCGGAGGACCGAAGGA
GCTAACCGCTTTTTTGCACAACATGGGGGATCATGTAACTCGCCTTGATCGTTGGGAACCGGAGCTGAAT
GAAGCCATACCAAACGACGAGCGTGACACCACGATGCCTGTAGCAATGGCAACAACGTTGCGCAAACTAT
TAACTGGCGAACTACTTACTCTAGCTTCCCGGCAACAATTAATAGACTGGATGGAGGCGGATAAAGTTGC
AGGACCACTTCTGCGCTCGGCCCTTCCGGCTGGCTGGTTTATTGCTGATAAATCTGGAGCCGGTGAGCGT
GGGTCTCGCGGTATCATTGCAGCACTGGGGCCAGATGGTAAGCCCTCCCGTATCGTAGTTATCTACACGA
CGGGGAGTCAGGCAACTATGGATGAACGAAATAGACAGATCGCTGAGATAGGTGCCTCACTGATTAAGCA
TTGGTAACTGTCAGACCAAGTTTACTCATATATACTTTAGATTGATTTAAAACTTCATTTTTAATTTAAA
AGGATCTAGGTGAAGATCCTTTTTGATAATCTCATGACCAAAATCCCTTAACGTGAGTTTTCGTTCCACT
GAGCGTCAGACCCCGTAGAAAAGATCAAAGGATCTTCTTGAGATCCTTTTTTTCTGCGCGTAATCTGCTG
CTTGCAAACAAAAAAACCACCGCTACCAGCGGTGGTTTGTTTGCCGGATCAAGAGCTACCAACTCTTTTT
CCGAAGGTAACTGGCTTCAGCAGAGCGCAGATACCAAATACTGTTCTTCTAGTGTAGCCGTAGTTAGGCC
ACCACTTCAAGAACTCTGTAGCACCGCCTACATACCTCGCTCTGCTAATCCTGTTACCAGTGGCTGCTGC
CAGTGGCGATAAGTCGTGTCTTACCGGGTTGGACTCAAGACGATAGTTACCGGATAAGGCGCAGCGGTCG
GGCTGAACGGGGGGTTCGTGCACACAGCCCAGCTTGGAGCGAACGACCTACACCGAACTGAGATACCTAC
AGCGTGAGCTATGAGAAAGCGCCACGCTTCCCGAAGGGAGAAAGGCGGACAGGTATCCGGTAAGCGGCAG
GGTCGGAACAGGAGAGCGCACGAGGGAGCTTCCAGGGGGAAACGCCTGGTATCTTTATAGTCCTGTCGGG
TTTCGCCACCTCTGACTTGAGCGTCGATTTTTGTGATGCTCGTCAGGGGGGCGGAGCCTATGGAAAAACG
CCAGCAACGCGGCCTTTTTACGGTTCCTGGCCTTTTGCTGGCCTTTTGCTCACATGTTCTTTCCTGCGTT
ATCCCCTGATTCTGTGGATAACCGTATTACCGCCTTTGAGTGAGCTGATACCGCTCGCCGCAGCCGAACG
ACCGAGCGCAGCGAGTCAGTGAGCGAGGAAGCGGAAGAGCGCCCAATACGCAAACCGCCTCTCCCCGCGC
GTTGGCCGATTCATTAATGCAGCAAGCTCATGGCTGACTAATTTTTTTTATTTATGCAGAGGCCGAGGCC
GCCTCGGCCTCTGAGCTATTCCAGAAGTAGTGAGGAGGCTTTTTTGGAGGCCTAGGCTTTTGCAAAAAGC
TCCCCGTGGCACGACAGGTTTCCCGACTGGAAAGCGGGCAGTGAGCGCAACGCAATTAATGTGAGTTAGC
TCACTCATTAGGCACCCCAGGCTTTACACTTTATGCTTCCGGCTCGTATGTTGTGTGGAATTGTGAGCGG
ATAACAATTTCACACAGGAAACAGCTATGACATGATTACGAATTTCACAAATAAAGCATTTTTTTCACTG
CATTCTAGTTGTGGTTTGTCCAAACTCATCAATGTATCTTATCATGTCTGGATCAACTGGATAACTCAAG
CTAACCAAAATCATCCCAAACTTCCCACCCCATACCCTATTACCACTGCCAATTACCTGTGGTTTCATTT
ACTCTAAACCTGTGATTCCTCTGAATTATTTTCATTTTAAAGAAATTGTATTTGTTAAATATGTACTACA
AACTTAGTAGT
