>Addgene plasmid #116129 | pHAGE-BRAF-A404Cfs*9 | depositor partial sequence | sequence record 219003 | insert
ATGGCGGCGCTGAGCGGTGGCGGTGGTGGCGGCGCGGAGCCGGGCCAGGCTCTGTTCAACGGGGACATGG
AGCCCGAGGCCGGCGCCGGCGCCGGCGCCGCGGCCTCTTCGGCTGCGGACCCTGCCATTCCGGAGGAGGT
GTGGAATATCAAACAAATGATTAAGTTGACACAGGAACATATAGAGGCCCTATTGGACAAATTTGGTGGG
GAGCATAATCCACCATCAATATATCTGGAGGCCTATGAAGAATACACCAGCAAGCTAGATGCACTCCAAC
AAAGAGAACAACAGTTATTGGAATCTCTGGGGAACGGAACTGATTTTTCTGTTTCTAGCTCTGCATCAAT
GGATACCGTTACATCTTCTTCCTCTTCTAGCCTTTCAGTGCTACCTTCATCTCTTTCAGTTTTTCAAAAT
CCCACAGATGTGGCACGGAGCAACCCCAAGTCACCACAAAAACCTATCGTTAGAGTCTTCCTGCCCAACA
AACAGAGGACAGTGGTACCTGCAAGGTGTGGAGTTACAGTCCGAGACAGTCTAAAGAAAGCACTGATGAT
GAGAGGTCTAATCCCAGAGTGCTGTGCTGTTTACAGAATTCAGGATGGAGAGAAGAAACCAATTGGTTGG
GACACTGATATTTCCTGGCTTACTGGAGAAGAATTGCATGTGGAAGTGTTGGAGAATGTTCCACTTACAA
CACACAACTTTGTACGAAAAACGTTTTTCACCTTAGCATTTTGTGACTTTTGTCGAAAGCTGCTTTTCCA
GGGTTTCCGCTGTCAAACATGTGGTTATAAATTTCACCAGCGTTGTAGTACAGAAGTTCCACTGATGTGT
GTTAATTATGACCAACTTGATTTGCTGTTTGTCTCCAAGTTCTTTGAACACCACCCAATACCACAGGAAG
AGGCGTCCTTAGCAGAGACTGCCCTAACATCTGGATCATCCCCTTCCGCACCCGCCTCGGACTCTATTGG
GCCCCAAATTCTCACCAGTCCGTCTCCTTCAAAATCCATTCCAATTCCACAGCCCTTCCGACCAGCAGAT
GAAGATCATCGAAATCAATTTGGGCAACGAGACCGATCCTCATCAGCTCCCAATGTGCATATAAACACAA
TAGAACCTGTCAATATTGATGACTTGATTAGAGACCAAGGATTTCGTGGTGATGGAGGATCAACCACAGG
TTTGTCTGCTACCCCCCCCTGCCTCATTACCTGGCTCACTAACTAACGTGAAAGCCTTACAGAAATCTCC
AGGACCTCAGCGAGAAAGGAAGTCATCTTCATCCTCAGAAGACAGGAATCGAATGAAAACACTTGGTAGA
CGGGACTCGAGTGATGATTGGGAGATTCCTGATGGGCAGATTACAGTGGGACAAAGAATTGGATCTGGAT
CATTTGGAACAGTCTACAAGGGAAAGTGGCATGGTGATGTGGCAGTGAAAATGTTGAATGTGACAGCACC
TACACCTCAGCAGTTACAAGCCTTCAAAAATGAAGTAGGAGTACTCAGGAAAACACGACATGTGAATATC
CTACTCTTCATGGGCTATTCCACAAAGCCACAACTGGCTATTGTTACCCAGTGGTGTGAGGGCTCCAGCT
TGTATCACCATCTCCATATCATTGAGACCAAATTTGAGATGATCAAACTTATAGATATTGCACGACAGAC
TGCACAGGGCATGGATTACTTACACGCCAAGTCAATCATCCACAGAGACCTCAAGAGTAATAATATATTT
CTTCATGAAGACCTCACAGTAAAAATAGGTGATTTTGGTCTAGCTACAGTGAAATCTCGATGGAGTGGGT
CCCATCAGTTTGAACAGTTGTCTGGATCCATTTTGTGGATGGCACCAGAAGTCATCAGAATGCAAGATAA
AAATCCATACAGCTTTCAGTCAGATGTATATGCATTTGGAATTGTTCTGTATGAATTGATGACTGGACAG
TTACCTTATTCAAACATCAACAACAGGGACCAGATAATTTTTATGGTGGGACGAGGATACCTGTCTCCAG
ATCTCAGTAAGGTACGGAGTAACTGTCCAAAAGCCATGAAGAGATTAATGGCAGAGTGCCTCAAAAAGAA
AAGAGATGAGAGACCACTCTTTCCCCAAATTCTCGCCTCTATTGAGCTGCTGGCCCGCTCATTGCCAAAA
ATTCACCGCAGTGCATCAGAACCCTCCTTGAATCGGGCTGGTTTCCAAACAGAGGATTTTAGTCTATATG
CTTGTGCTTCTCCAAAAACACCCATCCAGGCAGGGGGATATGGTGCGTTTCCTGTCCACTAG
